Addgene plasmid #108688: FJZ 617
Purpose: in vitro mRNA transcription
Depositing lab: Jon Lorsch. Depositing organization: National Institute of Child Health and Human Development (NICHD). Publication: Yeast eIF4A enhances recruitment of mRNAs regardless of their structural complexity. Yourik P, Aitken CE, Zhou F, Gupta N, Hinnebusch AG, Lorsch JR. Elife. 2017 Nov 30;6. doi: 10.7554/eLife.31476. PubMed 29192585.
Backbone
  Vector backbone: pBluescript II KS (+)
  Backbone manufacturer: Stratagene
  Backbone size w/o insert (bp): 2960
  Vector type: Bacterial Expression
Growth in bacteria
  Bacterial resistance: Ampicillin, 100 μg/mL
  Growth temperature: 37°C
  Growth strain: DH5alpha
  Copy number: High Copy
Gene/Insert
  Gene/Insert name: RPL41A (alt name: RPL47A)
  Species: S. cerevisiae (budding yeast)
  GenBank ID: NM_001180244
  Entrez Gene: RPL41A (a.k.a. YDL184C, RPL47A)
  Promoter: T7
  Cloning method: Restriction Enzyme; 5′ cloning site unknown (unknown if destroyed); 3′ cloning site unknown (unknown if destroyed)
  Sequencing primers: 5′ M13
Terms and licenses: Academic/Nonprofit Terms; Industry Terms: Not Available to Industry
Depositor comments: For In vitro transcription, the plasmid was cut with SalI or SalI-HF for the transcription to run off.
How to cite: FJZ 617 was a gift from Jon Lorsch (Addgene plasmid # 108688 ; http://n2t.net/addgene:108688 ; RRID:Addgene_108688)
