[The description below was written by a language model from this plasmid's Addgene catalogue record and pLannotate feature annotations shown in this document.]
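Description:
FJZ 617 is a small, high-copy bacterial plasmid built on the pBluescript II KS(+) phagemid backbone and designed as a template for in vitro transcription of a yeast mRNA rather than for protein expression in cells. It is propagated in E. coli through the pUC-type ColE1 origin and selected with ampicillin via the β-lactamase gene and its native promoter. The backbone also retains the f1 origin, which allows single-stranded DNA production with helper phage, along with remnants of the lac region (lac promoter, operator, CAP site, a lacZα fragment interrupted by the insert, and a short lacI-derived fragment), none of which has a role in the intended use.

The payload is RPL41A (also called RPL47A, YDL184C) from Saccharomyces cerevisiae, which encodes a very short protein of the large ribosomal subunit. In the sequenced record of about 3.2 kb, a T7 promoter sits directly upstream of the insert, followed by a stretch of sequence before the 75-nt annotated coding region and a further unannotated stretch after it. These flanks probably correspond to the transcript's untranslated regions, although the record does not define them. A fragment of the pBluescript polylinker and an oppositely oriented T3 promoter lie downstream. The cloning sites used are not recorded.

According to the depositor, the plasmid is linearised with SalI so that T7 RNA polymerase runs off at a defined 3′ end. The associated study used such transcripts to examine how yeast eIF4A affects mRNA recruitment during translation initiation.
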