Features (pLannotate 1.2.2; 13 found; start..end, strand, type, name):
      1..19      +  promoter       T7 promoter: promoter for bacteriophage T7 RNA polymerase
     85..159     +  CDS            RPL41A: RL41A_YEAST - Also known as RPL47A, YL41A. Experimental evidence at protein level: Swiss-Prot protein existence level 1. Component of the ribosome, a large ribonucleoprotein complex responsible for the synthesis of proteins in the cell. The small ribosomal subunit (SSU) binds messenger RNAs (mRNAs) and translates the encoded message by selecting cognate aminoacyl-transfer RNA (tRNA) molecules. The large subunit (LSU) contains the ribosomal catalytic site termed the peptidyl transferase center (PTC), which catalyzes the formation of peptide bonds, thereby polymerizing the amino acids delivered
    373..399     +  misc_feature   MCS (fragment): pBluescript multiple cloning site
    411..429     -  promoter       T3 promoter: promoter for bacteriophage T3 RNA polymerase
    474..490     -  protein_bind   lac operator: The lac repressor binds to the lac operator to inhibit transcription in E. coli. This inhibition can be relieved by adding lactose or isopropyl-β-D-thiogalactopyranoside (IPTG). lac repressor encoded by lacI
    498..528     -  promoter       lac promoter: promoter for the E. coli lac operon
    543..564     -  protein_bind   CAP binding site: CAP binding activates transcription in the presence of cAMP. E. coli catabolite activator protein
    577..669     -  CDS            lacI (fragment): lac repressor; lacI; The lac repressor binds to the lac operator to inhibit transcription in E. coli. This inhibition can be relieved by adding lactose or isopropyl-β-D-thiogalactopyranoside (IPTG).
    852..1440    -  rep_origin     ori: high-copy-number ColE1/pMB1/pBR322/pUC origin of replication
   1611..2471    -  CDS            AmpR: β-lactamase; bla; confers resistance to ampicillin, carbenicillin, and related antibiotics
   2472..2576    -  promoter       AmpR promoter: bla
   2602..3057    -  rep_origin     f1 ori (sequence partly withheld): f1 bacteriophage origin of replication; arrow indicates direction of (+) strand synthesis
   3062..3219    -  CDS            lacZα (fragment): LacZα fragment of β-galactosidase; lacZ fragment
>Addgene plasmid #108688 | FJZ 617 | addgene full sequence | sequence record 208355 | Addgene NGS Result
TAATACGACTCACTATAGGAAAGAATTCAACAACAACAACAACAACAACAACAACAACAACAACAACAAC
AACAACAACAAAAAATGAGAGCCAAGTGGAGAAAGAAGAGAACTAGAAGACTTAAGAGAAAGAGACGGAA
GGTGAGAGCCAGATCCAAATAAGCGGATTATGAGTAAATAACTCTAATTTTGTTTTAAATTCTTTCAAGA
GTATCGTAATGTCATTGATGAATTAACATGTTAGTTTCTATTCTACCTCATAATGGATCTAAATTGCATA
CTAATCTCACGGTGGGGTGTAAACCATTGCCTACTATTTATATAGTGCTTTATATATGTCTCACATAGTT
TAATCAATTGTCCGTTTTTTTGGTCGACCTCGAGGGGGGGCCCGGTACCAGCTTTTGTTCCCTTTAGTGA
GGGTTAATTTCGAGCTTGGCGTAATCATGGTCATAGCTGTTTCCTGTGTGAAATTGTTATCCGCTCACAA
TTCCACACAACATACGAGCCGGAAGCATAAAGTGTAAAGCCTGGGGTGCCTAATGAGTGAGCTAACTCAC
ATTAATTGCGTTGCGCTCACTGCCCGCTTTCCAGTCGGGAAACCTGTCGTGCCAGCTGCATTAATGAATC
GGCCAACGCGCGGGGAGAGGCGGTTTGCGTATTGGGCGCTCTTCCGCTTCCTCGCTCACTGACTCGCTGC
GCTCGGTCGTTCGGCTGCGGCGAGCGGTATCAGCTCACTCAAAGGCGGTAATACGGTTATCCACAGAATC
AGGGGATAACGCAGGAAAGAACATGTGAGCAAAAGGCCAGCAAAAGGCCAGGAACCGTAAAAAGGCCGCG
TTGCTGGCGTTTTTCCATAGGCTCCGCCCCCCTGACGAGCATCACAAAAATCGACGCTCAAGTCAGAGGT
GGCGAAACCCGACAGGACTATAAAGATACCAGGCGTTTCCCCCTGGAAGCTCCCTCGTGCGCTCTCCTGT
TCCGACCCTGCCGCTTACCGGATACCTGTCCGCCTTTCTCCCTTCGGGAAGCGTGGCGCTTTCTCATAGC
TCACGCTGTAGGTATCTCAGTTCGGTGTAGGTCGTTCGCTCCAAGCTGGGCTGTGTGCACGAACCCCCCG
TTCAGCCCGACCGCTGCGCCTTATCCGGTAACTATCGTCTTGAGTCCAACCCGGTAAGACACGACTTATC
GCCACTGGCAGCAGCCACTGGTAACAGGATTAGCAGAGCGAGGTATGTAGGCGGTGCTACAGAGTTCTTG
AAGTGGTGGCCTAACTACGGCTACACTAGAAGAACAGTATTTGGTATCTGCGCTCTGCTGAAGCCAGTTA
CCTTCGGAAAAAGAGTTGGTAGCTCTTGATCCGGCAAACAAACCACCGCTGGTAGCGGTGGTTTTTTTGT
TTGCAAGCAGCAGATTACGCGCAGAAAAAAAGGATCTCAAGAAGATCCTTTGATCTTTTCTACGGGGTCT
GACGCTCAGTGGAACGAAAACTCACGTTAAGGGATTTTGGTCATGAGATTATCAAAAAGGATCTTCACCT
AGATCCTTTTAAATTAAAAATGAAGTTTTAAATCAATCTAAAGTATATATGAGTAAACTTGGTCTGACAG
TTACCAATGCTTAATCAGTGAGGCACCTATCTCAGCGATCTGTCTATTTCGTTCATCCATAGTTGCCTGA
CTCCCCGTCGTGTAGATAACTACGATACGGGAGGGCTTACCATCTGGCCCCAGTGCTGCAATGATACCGC
GAGACCCACGCTCACCGGCTCCAGATTTATCAGCAATAAACCAGCCAGCCGGAAGGGCCGAGCGCAGAAG
TGGTCCTGCAACTTTATCCGCCTCCATCCAGTCTATTAATTGTTGCCGGGAAGCTAGAGTAAGTAGTTCG
CCAGTTAATAGTTTGCGCAACGTTGTTGCCATTGCTACAGGCATCGTGGTGTCACGCTCGTCGTTTGGTA
TGGCTTCATTCAGCTCCGGTTCCCAACGATCAAGGCGAGTTACATGATCCCCCATGTTGTGCAAAAAAGC
GGTTAGCTCCTTCGGTCCTCCGATCGTTGTCAGAAGTAAGTTGGCCGCAGTGTTATCACTCATGGTTATG
GCAGCACTGCATAATTCTCTTACTGTCATGCCATCCGTAAGATGCTTTTCTGTGACTGGTGAGTACTCAA
CCAAGTCATTCTGAGAATAGTGTATGCGGCGACCGAGTTGCTCTTGCCCGGCGTCAATACGGGATAATAC
CGCGCCACATAGCAGAACTTTAAAAGTGCTCATCATTGGAAAACGTTCTTCGGGGCGAAAACTCTCAAGG
ATCTTACCGCTGTTGAGATCCAGTTCGATGTAACCCACTCGTGCACCCAACTGATCTTCAGCATCTTTTA
CTTTCACCAGCGTTTCTGGGTGAGCAAAAACAGGAAGGCAAAATGCCGCAAAAAAGGGAATAAGGGCGAC
ACGGAAATGTTGAATACTCATACTCTTCCTTTTTCAATATTATTGAAGCATTTATCAGGGTTATTGTCTC
ATGAGCGGATACATATTTGAATGTATTTAGAAAAATAAACAAATAGGGGTTCCGCGCACATTTCCCCGAA
AAGTGCCACCTAAATTGTAAGCGTTAATATTTTGTTAAAATTCGCGTTAAATTTTTGTTAAATCAGCTCA
TTTTTTAACCAATAGGCCGAAATCGGCAAAATCCCTTATAAATCAAAAGAATAGACCGAGATAGGGT
[37 nt withheld, positions 2728-2764]
AAAGAACGTGGACTCCAACGTCAAAGG
[49 nt withheld, positions 2792-2840]
T
[91 nt withheld, positions 2842-2932]
GG
[123 nt withheld, positions 2935-3057]
CCCATTCGCCATTCAGGCTGCGCAACTGTTGGGAAGGGCGATCGGTGCGGGCCTCTTCGCTATTACGCCA
GCTGGCGAAAGGGGGATGTGCTGCAAGGCGATTAAGTTGGGTAACGCCAGGGTTTTCCCAGTCACGACGT
TGTAAAACGACGGCCAGTGAATTG
