>Addgene plasmid #108688 | FJZ 617 | depositor partial sequence | sequence record 204938 | Resulting RNA sequence (5'-3') made by T7 RNA Polymerase run-off transcription
GGAAAGAAUUCAACAACAACAACAACAACAACAACAACAACAACAACAACAACAACAACAACAAAAAAUG
AGAGCCAAGUGGAGAAAGAAGAGAACUAGAAGACUUAAGAGAAAGAGACGGAAGGUGAGAGCCAGAUCCA
AAUAAGCGGAUUAUGAGUAAAUAACUCUAAUUUUGUUUUAAAUUCUUUCAAGAGUAUCGUAAUGUCAUUG
AUGAAUUAACAUGUUAGUUUCUAUUCUACCUCAUAAUGGAUCUAAAUUGCAUACUAAUCUCACGGUGGGG
UGUAAACCAUUGCCUACUAUUUAUAUAGUGCUUUAUAUAUGUCUCACAUAGUUUAAUCAAUUGUCCGUUU
UUUUGG
